Addgene plasmid #247618: pRS303K-Padh-OsTIR1(F74G)
Purpose: Expression of OsTIR1
Depositing lab: Sebastian Schuck. Depositing organization: Universitaet Heidelberg. Publication: Systematic evaluation of tools for auxin-inducible protein degradation in budding yeast. Hubbe P, Sharma C, Pajonk O, Peters N, Guschtschin-Schmidt N, Friemel N, Schuck S. Mol Biol Cell. 2026 Feb 1;37(2):mr2. doi: 10.1091/mbc.E25-12-0571. Epub 2025 Dec 16. PubMed 41400934.
Backbone
  Vector backbone: pRS303
  Vector type: Yeast Expression
Growth in bacteria
  Bacterial resistance: Ampicillin, 100 μg/mL
  Growth temperature: 37°C
  Growth strain: DH5alpha
  Copy number: High Copy
Gene/Insert
  Gene/Insert name: OsTIR1
  Species: Oryza sativa
  Mutation: F74G
  Promoter: ADH1
  Cloning method: Gibson Cloning
Terms and licenses: Academic/Nonprofit Terms; Industry Terms: Not Available to Industry
Depositor comments: Also known as pSS1554. Please visit https://doi.org/10.1101/2025.09.24.678194 for bioRxiv preprint.
How to cite: pRS303K-Padh-OsTIR1(F74G) was a gift from Sebastian Schuck (Addgene plasmid # 247618 ; http://n2t.net/addgene:247618 ; RRID:Addgene_247618)
