[The description below was written by a language model from this plasmid's Addgene catalogue record and pLannotate feature annotations shown in this document.]
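Description:
pRS303K-Padh-OsTIR1(F74G) is a yeast expression plasmid built on the pRS303 backbone, an integrating-type vector for Saccharomyces cerevisiae: the feature table shows no yeast replication origin or centromere. It is propagated in E. coli through a high-copy ColE1/pUC-type origin with ampicillin resistance (AmpR and its bla promoter). It also retains the f1 phage origin and the remnants of a lacZα/lac promoter cloning region flanked by T7 and T3 promoters. In this derivative the HIS3 marker is no longer intact. The HIS3 promoter and two separate HIS3 coding fragments flank an inserted block containing a kanMX cassette and the expression unit. Yeast selection is therefore presumably by the kanMX marker (G418/kanamycin-type resistance), while the HIS3 fragments could serve as homology for targeting to the HIS3 locus, although the record does not state the integration strategy.

The payload is the rice (Oryza sativa) F-box auxin receptor OsTIR1 carrying the F74G substitution, driven by the S. cerevisiae ADH1 promoter and terminated by the CYC1 terminator. The automated annotation labels this open reading frame as Arabidopsis AFB2, a related auxin receptor F-box protein. This most likely reflects homology-based matching rather than the true identity, which the catalogue entry gives as OsTIR1. No epitope tag or reporter is annotated.

OsTIR1 assembles into the host SCF ubiquitin ligase and, in the presence of auxin, recruits degron-tagged proteins for ubiquitination and proteasomal degradation. The F74G variant is generally used with bulky auxin analogues in improved versions of the auxin-inducible degron system. The associated publication evaluates tools for auxin-inducible protein degradation in budding yeast, and the plasmid supplies the OsTIR1 component.
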