Features (pLannotate 1.2.2; 22 found; start..end, strand, type, name):
    133..182     +  misc_feature   bom (fragment): basis of mobility region from pBR322
    183..263     -  CDS            MRM1 (fragment): MRM1_YEAST - Also known as PET56 From Saccharomyces cerevisiae (strain ATCC 204508 / S288c) (Baker's yeast).
    313..500     +  promoter       HIS3 promoter: S. cerevisiae HIS3
    501..708     +  CDS            HIS3 (fragment): imidazoleglycerol-phosphate dehydratase, required for histidine biosynthesis; S. cerevisiae HIS3; yeast auxotrophic marker
    771..2127    -  gene           kanMX: yeast selectable marker conferring kanamycin resistance (Wach et al., 1994)
   2514..2910    +  promoter       ADH1 promoter: S. cerevisiae ADH1; promoter for alcohol dehydrogenase 1
   2962..4686    +  CDS            AFB2: AFB2_ARATH - Also known as LRF2. Experimental evidence at protein level: Swiss-Prot protein existence level 1. Component of SCF(ASK-cullin-F-box) E3 ubiquitin ligase complexes, which may mediate the ubiquitination and subsequent proteasomal degradation of target proteins. Confers sensitivity to the virulent bacterial pathogen P.syringae (By similarity). Auxin receptor that mediates Aux/IAA proteins proteasomal degradation and auxin- regulated transcription. Involved in embryogenesis regulation by auxin. From Arabidopsis thaliana (Mouse-ear cress).
   4696..4943    +  terminator     CYC1 terminator: S. cerevisiae CYC1; transcription terminator for CYC1
   4961..5208    +  CDS            HIS3 (fragment): imidazoleglycerol-phosphate dehydratase, required for histidine biosynthesis; S. cerevisiae HIS3; yeast auxotrophic marker
   5416..5467    +  misc_feature   bom (fragment): basis of mobility region from pBR322
   5495..5923    -  rep_origin     f1 ori (sequence partly withheld): f1 bacteriophage origin of replication; arrow indicates direction of (+) strand synthesis
   5927..6084    -  CDS            lacZα (fragment): LacZα fragment of β-galactosidase; lacZ fragment
   6087..6105    +  promoter       T7 promoter: promoter for bacteriophage T7 RNA polymerase
   6144..6162    -  promoter       T3 promoter: promoter for bacteriophage T3 RNA polymerase
   6207..6223    -  protein_bind   lac operator: The lac repressor binds to the lac operator to inhibit transcription in E. coli. This inhibition can be relieved by adding lactose or isopropyl-β-D-thiogalactopyranoside (IPTG). lac repressor encoded by lacI
   6231..6261    -  promoter       lac promoter: promoter for the E. coli lac operon
   6276..6297    -  protein_bind   CAP binding site: CAP binding activates transcription in the presence of cAMP. E. coli catabolite activator protein
   6310..6402    -  CDS            lacI (fragment): lac repressor; lacI; The lac repressor binds to the lac operator to inhibit transcription in E. coli. This inhibition can be relieved by adding lactose or isopropyl-β-D-thiogalactopyranoside (IPTG).
   6585..7173    -  rep_origin     ori: high-copy-number ColE1/pMB1/pBR322/pUC origin of replication
   7344..8204    -  CDS            AmpR: β-lactamase; bla; confers resistance to ampicillin, carbenicillin, and related antibiotics
   8205..8309    -  promoter       AmpR promoter: bla
   8404..31      +  CDS            rop (fragment) (across the origin): Rop protein, which maintains plasmids at low copy number; rop
>Addgene plasmid #247618 | pRS303K-Padh-OsTIR1(F74G) | addgene full sequence | sequence record 494907 | Addgene NGS Result
GCGTTTCGGTGATGACGGTGAAAACCTCTGACACATGCAGCTCCCGGAGACGGTCACAGCTTGTCTGTAA
GCGGATGCCGGGAGCAGACAAGCCCGTCAGGGCGCGTCAGCGGGTGTTGGCGGGTGTCGGGGCTGGCTTA
ACTATGCGGCATCAGAGCAGATTGTACTGAGAGTGCACCATAAATTCCCGTTTTAAGAGCTTGGTGAGCG
CTAGGAGTCACTGCCAGGTATCGTTTGAACACGGCATTAGTCAGGGAAGTCATAACACAGTCCTTTCCCG
CAATTTTCTTTTTCTATTACTCTTGGCCTCCTCTAGTACACTCTATATTTTTTTATGCCTCGGTAATGAT
TTTCATTTTTTTTTTTCCACCTAGCGGATGACTCTTTTTTTTTCTTAGCGATTGGCATTATCACATAATG
AATTATACATTATATAAAGTAATGTGATTTCTTCGAAGAATATACTAAAAAATGAGCAGGCAAGATAAAC
GAAGGCAAAGATGACAGAGCAGAAAGCCCTAGTAAAGCGTATTACAAATGAAACCAAGATTCAGATTGCG
ATCTCTTTAAAGGGTGGTCCCCTAGCGATAGAGCACTCGATCTTCCCAGAAAAAGAGGCAGAAGCAGTAG
CAGAACAGGCCACACAATCGCAAGTGATTAACGTCCACACAGGTATAGGGTTTCTGGACCATATGATACA
TGCTCTGGATCATCGATGAATTCGAGCTCGTTTTCGACACTGGATGGCGGCGTTAGTATCGAATCGACAG
CAGTATAGCGACCAGCATTCACATACGATTGACGCATGATATTACTTTCTGCGCACTTAACTTCGCATCT
GGGCAGATGATGTCGAGGCGAAAAAAAATATAAATCACGCTAACATTTGATTAAAATAGAACAACTACAA
TATAAAAAAACTATACAAATGACAAGTTCTTGAAAACAAGAATCTTTTTATTGTCAGTACTGATTAGAAA
AACTCATCGAGCATCAAATGAAACTGCAATTTATTCATATCAGGATTATCAATACCATATTTTTGAAAAA
GCCGTTTCTGTAATGAAGGAGAAAACTCACCGAGGCAGTTCCATAGGATGGCAAGATCCTGGTATCGGTC
TGCGATTCCGACTCGTCCAACATCAATACAACCTATTAATTTCCCCTCGTCAAAAATAAGGTTATCAAGT
GAGAAATCACCATGAGTGACGACTGAATCCGGTGAGAATGGCAAAAGCTTATGCATTTCTTTCCAGACTT
GTTCAACAGGCCAGCCATTACGCTCGTCATCAAAATCACTCGCATCAACCAAACCGTTATTCATTCGTGA
TTGCGCCTGAGCGAGACGAAATACGCGATCGCTGTTAAAAGGACAATTACAAACAGGAATCGAATGCAAC
CGGCGCAGGAACACTGCCAGCGCATCAACAATATTTTCACCTGAATCAGGATATTCTTCTAATACCTGGA
ATGCTGTTTTGCCGGGGATCGCAGTGGTGAGTAACCATGCATCATCAGGAGTACGGATAAAATGCTTGAT
GGTCGGAAGAGGCATAAATTCCGTCAGCCAGTTTAGTCTGACCATCTCATCTGTAACATCATTGGCAACG
CTACCTTTGCCATGTTTCAGAAACAACTCTGGCGCATCGGGCTTCCCATACAATCGATAGATTGTCGCAC
CTGATTGCCCGACATTATCGCGAGCCCATTTATACCCATATAAATCAGCATCCATGTTGGAATTTAATCG
CGGCCTCGAAACGTGAGTCTTTTCCTTACCCATGGTTGTTTATGTTCGGATGTGATGTGAGAACTGTATC
CTAGCAAGATTTTAAAAGGAAGTATATGAAAGAAGAACCTCAGTGGCAAATCCTAACCTTTTATATTTCT
CTACAGGGGCGCGGCGTGGGGACAATTCAACGCGTCTGTGAGGGGAGCGTTTCCCTGCTCGCAGGTCTGC
AGCGAGGAGCCGTAATTTTTGCTTCGCGCCGTGCGGCCATCAAAATGTATGGATGCAAATGATTATACAT
GGGGATGTATGGGCTAAATGTACGGGCGACAGTCACATCATGCCCCTGAGCTGCGCACGTCAAGACTGTC
AAGGAGGGTATTCTGGGCCTCCATGTCGCTGGCCGGGTGACCCGGCGGGGACGAGGCAAGCTAAACAGAT
CTGGCGCGCCTTAATTAACCCGGGGATCCGAGCTCATCCTTTTGTTGTTTCCGGGTGTACAATATGGACT
TCCTCTTTTCTGGCAACCAAACCCATACATCGGGATTCCTATAATACCTTCGTTGGTCTCCCTAACATGT
AGGTGGCGGAGGGGAGATATACAATAGAACAGATACCAGACAAGACATAATGGGCTAAACAAGACTACAC
CAATTACACTGCCTCATTGATGGTGGTACATAACGAACTAATACTGTAGCCCTAGACTTGATAGCCACCA
TCATATCGAAGTTTCACTACCCTTTTTCCATTTGCCATCTATTGAAGTAATAATAGGCGCATGCAACTTC
TTTTCTTTTTTTTTCTTTTCTCTCTCCCCCGTTGTTGTCTCACCATATCCGCAATGACAAAAAAATGATG
GAAGACACTAAAGGAAAAAATTAACGACAAAGACAGCACCAACAGATGTCGTTGTTCCAGAGCTGATGAG
GGGTATCTCGAAGCACACGAAACTTTTTCCTTCCTTCATTCACGCACACTACTCTCTAATGAGCAACGGT
ATACGGCCTTCCTTCCAGTTACTTGAATTTGAAATAAAAAAAAGTTTGCTGTCTTGCTATCAAGTATAAA
TAGACCTGCAATTATTAATCTTTTGTTTCCTCGTCATTGTTCTCGTTCCCTTTCTTCCTTGTTTCTTTTT
CTGCACAATATTTCAAGCTATACCAAGCATACAATCAACTCCAAGCTGGCCGCTCTAGAAGAACTTAGTT
TCGACGGATTCTAGAACTAGTATGACTTATTTTCCTGAAGAAGTTGTAGAACACATATTTTCCTTTTTAC
CTGCTCAAAGAGATAGAAACACCGTCTCCTTGGTCTGTAAGGTTTGGTACGAAATCGAAAGATTGTCTAG
AAGAGGTGTTTTTGTTGGTAATTGTTACGCAGTTAGAGCTGGTAGAGTTGCTGCAAGATTCCCAAACGTT
AGAGCATTGACTGTTAAAGGTAAACCTCATGGTGCTGATTTCAATTTGGTTCCACCTGATTGGGGTGGTT
ATGCTGGTCCATGGATTGAAGCTGCAGCTAGAGGTTGTCACGGTTTGGAAGAATTGAGAATGAAGAGAAT
GGTTGTTTCTGATGAATCATTGGAATTGTTAGCAAGATCTTTTCCTAGATTCAGAGCTTTGGTTTTGATC
TCATGTGAAGGTTTTTCCACCGATGGTTTAGCAGCTGTTGCTTCACATTGTAAGTTGTTGAGAGAATTGG
ATTTGCAAGAAAACGAAGTTGAAGATAGAGGTCCAAGATGGTTATCTTGTTTTCCTGATTCCTGTACAAG
TTTGGTTTCTTTGAACTTCGCATGTATCAAGGGTGAAGTTAACGCTGGTAGTTTGGAAAGATTAGTTTCT
AGATCACCAAATTTGAGATCTTTGAGATTGAACAGATCCGTTAGTGTTGATACCTTGGCAAAGATCTTGT
TGAGAACTCCTAATTTGGAAGATTTGGGTACTGGTAACTTGACAGATGATTTCCAAACAGAATCATACTT
CAAGTTGACCTCCGCTTTGGAAAAGTGTAAGATGTTGAGATCTTTGTCAGGTTTTTGGGATGCAAGTCCA
GTTTGTTTGTCTTTTATATATCCTTTGTGTGCTCAATTGACTGGTTTGAATTTGTCTTACGCACCAACTT
TGGATGCTAGTGATTTGACAAAGATGATCTCTAGATGTGTTAAGTTGCAAAGATTGTGGGTTTTGGATTG
TATCTCAGATAAAGGTTTGCAAGTTGTTGCTTCTTCTTGTAAGGATTTGCAAGAATTGAGAGTTTTTCCA
AGTGATTTCTATGTTGCAGGTTACTCTGCTGTTACAGAAGAAGGTTTAGTTGCAGTTTCATTGGGTTGTC
CTAAGTTGAACTCCTTGTTGTACTTCTGTCATCAAATGACCAACGCAGCTTTGGTTACTGTTGCTAAAAA
TTGTCCAAACTTCACTAGATTCAGATTGTGTATCTTGGAACCAGGTAAACCTGATGTTGTTACATCACAA
CCTTTAGATGAAGGTTTTGGTGCAATCGTTAGAGAGTGTAAGGGTTTGCAAAGATTGTCCATCAGTGGTT
TGTTGACAGATAAGGTTTTTATGTACATCGGTAAATACGCTAAGCAATTGGAAATGTTGTCAATCGCATT
CGCTGGTGACTCCGATAAGGGTATGATGCATGTTATGAACGGTTGTAAGAACTTAAGAAAGTTGGAAATC
AGAGATTCTCCATTTGGTGACGCAGCTTTGTTGGGTAATTTCGCAAGATATGAAACAATGAGATCTTTGT
GGATGTCCAGTTGTAACGTTACCTTGAAAGGTTGTCAAGTTTTAGCTTCAAAGATGCCAATGTTGAACGT
TGAAGTTATTAACGAAAGAGATGGTTCCAATGAAATGGAAGAAAACCATGGTGACTTGCCTAAAGTTGAA
AAGTTATACGTCTACAGAACAACCGCAGGTGCCAGAGATGATGCTCCTAACTTCGTCAAGATTTTATGAC
TCGAGTCATGTAATTAGTTATGTCACGCTTACATTCACGCCCTCCCCCCACATCCGCTCTAACCGAAAAG
GAAGGAGTTAGACAACCTGAAGTCTAGGTCCCTATTTATTTTTTTATAGTTATGTTAGTATTAAGAACGT
TATTTATATTTCAAATTTTTCTTTTTTTTCTGTACAGACGCGTGTACGCATGTAACATTATACTGAAAAC
CTTGCTTGAGAAGGTTTTGGGACGCTCGAAGGCTTTAATTTGCGGCCGGTCGACCTGCAGCGTACGCAGT
TGTCGAACTTGGTTTGCAAAGGGAGAAAGTAGGAGATCTCTCTTGCGAGATGATCCCGCATTTTCTTGAA
AGCTTTGCAGAGGCTAGCAGAATTACCCTCCACGTTGATTGTCTGCGAGGCAAGAATGATCATCACCGTA
GTGAGAGTGCGTTCAAGGCTCTTGCGGTTGCCATAAGAGAAGCCACCTCGCCCAATGGTACCAACGATGT
TCCCTCCACCAAAGGTGTTCTTATGTAGTGACACCGATTATTTAAAGCTGCAGCATACGATATATATACA
TGTGTATATATGTATACCTATGAATGTCAGTAAGTATGTATACGAACAGTATGATACTGAAGATGACAAG
GTAATGCATCATTCTATACGTGTCATTCTGAACGAGGCGCGCTTTCCTTTTTTCTTTTTGCTTTTTCTTT
TTTTTTCTCTTGAACTCGACGGATCTATGCGGTGTGAAATACCGCACAGATGCGTAAGGAGAAAATACCG
CATCAGGAAATTGTAAGCGTTAATATTTTGTTAAAATTCGCGTTAAATTTTTGTTAAATCAGCTCATTTT
TTAACCAATAGGCCGAAATCGGCAAAATCCCTTATAAATCAAAAGAATAGACCGAGATAGGGT
[37 nt withheld, positions 5594-5630]
AAAGAACGTGGACTCCAACGTCAAAGG
[49 nt withheld, positions 5658-5706]
T
[91 nt withheld, positions 5708-5798]
G
[124 nt withheld, positions 5800-5923]
CCATTCGCCATTCAGGCTGCGCAACTGTTGGGAAGGGCGATCGGTGCGGGCCTCTTCGCTATTACGCCAG
CTGGCGAAAGGGGGATGTGCTGCAAGGCGATTAAGTTGGGTAACGCCAGGGTTTTCCCAGTCACGACGTT
GTAAAACGACGGCCAGTGAATTGTAATACGACTCACTATAGGGCGAATTGGAGGGGGGGGCCCGGTACCA
GCTTTTGTTCCCTTTAGTGAGGGTTAATTTCGAGCTTGGCGTAATCATGGTCATAGCTGTTTCCTGTGTG
AAATTGTTATCCGCTCACAATTCCACACAACATACGAGCCGGAAGCATAAAGTGTAAAGCCTGGGGTGCC
CAATGAGTGAGCTAACTCACATTAATTGCGTTGCGCTCACTGCCCGCTTTCCAGTCGGGAAACCTGTCGT
GCCAGCTGCATTAATGAATCGGCCAACGCGCGGGGAGAGGCGGTTTGCGTATTGGGCGCTCTTCCGCTTC
CTCGCTCACTGACTCGCTGCGCTCGGTCGTTCGGCTGCGGCGAGCGGTATCAGCTCACTCAAAGGCGGTA
ATACGGTTATCCACAGAATCAGGGGATAACGCAGGAAAGAACATGTGAGCAAAAGGCCAGCAAAAGGCCA
GGAACCGTAAAAAGGCCGCGTTGCTGGCGTTTTTCCATAGGCTCCGCCCCCCTGACGAGCATCACAAAAA
TCGACGCTCAAGTCAGAGGTGGCGAAACCCGACAGGACTATAAAGATACCAGGCGTTTCCCCCTGGAAGC
TCCCTCGTGCGCTCTCCTGTTCCGACCCTGCCGCTTACCGGATACCTGTCCGCCTTTCTCCCTTCGGGAA
GCGTGGCGCTTTCTCATAGCTCACGCTGTAGGTATCTCAGTTCGGTGTAGGTCGTTCGCTCCAAGCTGGG
CTGTGTGCACGAACCCCCCGTTCAGCCCGACCGCTGCGCCTTATCCGGTAACTATCGTCTTGAGTCCAAC
CCGGTAAGACACGACTTATCGCCACTGGCAGCAGCCACTGGTAACAGGATTAGCAGAGCGAGGTATGTAG
GCGGTGCTACAGAGTTCTTGAAGTGGTGGCCTAACTACGGCTACACTAGAAGAACAGTATTTGGTATCTG
CGCTCTGCTGAAGCCAGTTACCTTCGGAAAAAGAGTTGGTAGCTCTTGATCCGGCAAACAAACCACCGCT
GGTAGCGGTGGTTTTTTTGTTTGCAAGCAGCAGATTACGCGCAGAAAAAAAGGATCTCAAGAAGATCCTT
TGATCTTTTCTACGGGGTCTGACGCTCAGTGGAACGAAAACTCACGTTAAGGGATTTTGGTCATGAGATT
ATCAAAAAGGATCTTCACCTAGATCCTTTTAAATTAAAAATGAAGTTTTAAATCAATCTAAAGTATATAT
GAGTAAACTTGGTCTGACAGTTACCAATGCTTAATCAGTGAGGCACCTATCTCAGCGATCTGTCTATTTC
GTTCATCCATAGTTGCCTGACTCCCCGTCGTGTAGATAACTACGATACGGGAGGGCTTACCATCTGGCCC
CAGTGCTGCAATGATACCGCGAGACCCACGCTCACCGGCTCCAGATTTATCAGCAATAAACCAGCCAGCC
GGAAGGGCCGAGCGCAGAAGTGGTCCTGCAACTTTATCCGCCTCCATCCAGTCTATTAATTGTTGCCGGG
AAGCTAGAGTAAGTAGTTCGCCAGTTAATAGTTTGCGCAACGTTGTTGCCATTGCTACAGGCATCGTGGT
GTCACGCTCGTCGTTTGGTATGGCTTCATTCAGCTCCGGTTCCCAACGATCAAGGCGAGTTACATGATCC
CCCATGTTGTGCAAAAAAGCGGTTAGCTCCTTCGGTCCTCCGATCGTTGTCAGAAGTAAGTTGGCCGCAG
TGTTATCACTCATGGTTATGGCAGCACTGCATAATTCTCTTACTGTCATGCCATCCGTAAGATGCTTTTC
TGTGACTGGTGAGTACTCAACCAAGTCATTCTGAGAATAGTGTATGCGGCGACCGAGTTGCTCTTGCCCG
GCGTCAATACGGGATAATACCGCGCCACATAGCAGAACTTTAAAAGTGCTCATCATTGGAAAACGTTCTT
CGGGGCGAAAACTCTCAAGGATCTTACCGCTGTTGAGATCCAGTTCGATGTAACCCACTCGTGCACCCAA
CTGATCTTCAGCATCTTTTACTTTCACCAGCGTTTCTGGGTGAGCAAAAACAGGAAGGCAAAATGCCGCA
AAAAAGGGAATAAGGGCGACACGGAAATGTTGAATACTCATACTCTTCCTTTTTCAATATTATTGAAGCA
TTTATCAGGGTTATTGTCTCATGAGCGGATACATATTTGAATGTATTTAGAAAAATAAACAAATAGGGGT
TCCGCGCACATTTCCCCGAAAAGTGCCACCTGACGTCTAAGAAACCATTATTATCATGACATTAACCTAT
AAAAATAGGCGTATCACGAGGCCCTTTCGTCTCGC
